>Addgene plasmid #207898 | pAM759 | addgene full sequence | sequence record 413931 | Addgene NGS Result
GACGAAAGGGCCTCGTGATACGCCTATTTTTATAGGTTAATGTCATGATAATAATGGTTTCTTAGACGTC
AGGTGGCACTTTTCGGGGAAATGTGCGCGGAACCCCTATTTGTTTATTTTTCTAAATACATTCAAATATG
TATCCGCTCATGAGACAATAACCCTGATAAATGCTTCAATAATATTGAAAAAGGAAGAGTATGAGTATTC
AACATTTCCGTGTCGCCCTTATTCCCTTTTTTGCGGCATTTTGCCTTCCTGTTTTTGCTCACCCAGAAAC
GCTGGTGAAAGTAAAAGATGCTGAAGATCAGTTGGGTGCACGAGTGGGTTACATCGAACTGGATCTCAAC
AGCGGTAAGATCCTTGAGAGTTTTCGCCCCGAAGAACGTTTTCCAATGATGAGCACTTTTAAAGTTCTGC
TATGTGGCGCGGTATTATCCCGTATTGACGCCGGGCAAGAGCAACTCGGTCGCCGCATACACTATTCTCA
GAATGACTTGGTTGAGTACTCACCAGTCACAGAAAAGCATCTTACGGATGGCATGACAGTAAGAGAATTA
TGCAGTGCTGCCATAACCATGAGTGATAACACTGCGGCCAACTTACTTCTGACAACGATCGGAGGACCGA
AGGAGCTAACCGCTTTTTTGCACAACATGGGGGATCATGTAACTCGCCTTGATCGTTGGGAACCGGAGCT
GAATGAAGCCATACCAAACGACGAGCGTGACACCACGATGCCTGTAGCAATGGCAACAACGTTGCGCAAA
CTATTAACTGGCGAACTACTTACTCTAGCTTCCCGGCAACAATTAATAGACTGGATGGAGGCGGATAAAG
TTGCAGGACCACTTCTGCGCTCGGCCCTTCCGGCTGGCTGGTTTATTGCTGATAAATCTGGAGCCGGTGA
GCGTGGCTCTCGAGGTATCATTGCAGCACTGGGGCCAGATGGTAAGCCCTCCCGTATCGTAGTTATCTAC
ACGACGGGGAGTCAGGCAACTATGGATGAACGAAATAGACAGATCGCTGAGATAGGTGCCTCACTGATTA
AGCATTGGTAACTGTCAGACCAAGTTTACTCATATATACTTTAGATTGATTTAAAACTTCATTTTTAATT
TAAAAGGATCTAGGTGAAGATCCTTTTTGATAATCTCATGACCAAAATCCCTTAACGTGAGTTTTCGTTC
CACTGAGCGTCAGACCCCGTAGAAAAGATCAAAGGATCTTCTTGAGATCCTTTTTTTCTGCGCGTAATCT
GCTGCTTGCAAACAAAAAAACCACCGCTACCAGCGGTGGTTTGTTTGCCGGATCAAGAGCTACCAACTCT
TTTTCCGAAGGTAACTGGCTTCAGCAGAGCGCAGATACCAAATACTGTTCTTCTAGTGTAGCCGTAGTTA
GGCCACCACTTCAAGAACTCTGTAGCACCGCCTACATACCTCGCTCTGCTAATCCTGTTACCAGTGGCTG
CTGCCAGTGGCGATAAGTCGTGTCTTACCGGGTTGGACTCAAGACGATAGTTACCGGATAAGGCGCAGCG
GTCGGGCTGAACGGGGGGTTCGTGCACACAGCCCAGCTTGGAGCGAACGACCTACACCGAACTGAGATAC
CTACAGCGTGAGCTATGAGAAAGCGCCACGCTTCCCGAAGGGAGAAAGGCGGACAGGTATCCGGTAAGCG
GCAGGGTCGGAACAGGAGAGCGCACGAGGGAGCTTCCAGGGGGAAACGCCTGGTATCTTTATAGTCCTGT
CGGGTTTCGCCACCTCTGACTTGAGCGTCGATTTTTGTGATGCTCGTCAGGGGGGCGGAGCCTATGGAAA
AACGCCAGCAACGCGGCCTTTTTACGGTTCCTGGCCTTTTGCTGGCCTTTTGCTCACATGTTCTTTCCTG
CGTTATCCCCTGATTCTGTGGATAACCGTATTACCGCCTTTGAGTGAGCTGATACCGCTCGCCGCAGCCG
AACGACCGAGCGCAGCGAGTCAGTGAGCGAGGAAGCGGAAGAGCGCCCAATACGCAAACCGCCTCTCCCC
GCGCGTTGGCCGATTCATTAATGCAGCTGGCACGACAGGTTTCCCGACTGGAAAGCGGGCAGTGAGCGCA
ACGCAATTAATGTGAGTTAGCTCACTCATTAGGCACCCCAGGCTTTACACTTTATGCTTCCGGCTCGTAT
GTTGTGTGGAATTGTGAGCGGATAACAATTTCACACGAGCTATTTAGGTGACACTATAGAAGTGAAGCTT
GGTCTCAAGCCTATGATTGTACGCTATTCAGTCAGTGAGACCGAATTCTCGCCCTATAGTGAGTCGTATT
ACCTGGCCGTCGTTTTACAACGTCGTGACTGGGAAAACCCTGGCGTTACCCAACTTAATCGCCTTGCAGC
ACATCCCCCTTTCGCCAGCTGGCGTAATAGCGAAGAGGCCCGCACCGATCGCCCTTCCCAACAGTTGCGC
AGCCTGAATGGCGAATGGCGCCTGATGCGGTATTTTCTCCTTACGCATCTGTGCGGTATTTCACACCGCA
TATGGTGCACTCTCAGTACAATCTGCTCTGATGCCGCATAGTTAAGCCAGCCCCGACACCCGCCAACACC
CGCTGACGCGCCCTGACGGGCTTGTCTGCTCCCGGCATCCGCTTACAGACAAGCTGTGACCGTCTCCGGG
AGCTGCATGTGTCAGAGGTTTTCACCGTCATCACCGAAACGCGCGA
Features (pLannotate 1.2.2; 12 found; start..end, strand, type, name):
     96..200     +  promoter       AmpR promoter: bla
    201..1061    +  CDS            AmpR: β-lactamase; bla; confers resistance to ampicillin, carbenicillin, and related antibiotics
   1232..1820    +  rep_origin     ori: high-copy-number ColE1/pMB1/pBR322/pUC origin of replication
   2003..2095    +  CDS            lacI (fragment): lac repressor; lacI; The lac repressor binds to the lac operator to inhibit transcription in E. coli. This inhibition can be relieved by adding lactose or isopropyl-β-D-thiogalactopyranoside (IPTG).
   2108..2129    +  protein_bind   CAP binding site: CAP binding activates transcription in the presence of cAMP. E. coli catabolite activator protein
   2144..2174    +  promoter       lac promoter: promoter for the E. coli lac operon
   2182..2198    +  protein_bind   lac operator: The lac repressor binds to the lac operator to inhibit transcription in E. coli. This inhibition can be relieved by adding lactose or isopropyl-β-D-thiogalactopyranoside (IPTG). lac repressor encoded by lacI
   2212..2230    +  promoter       SP6 promoter: promoter for bacteriophage SP6 RNA polymerase
   2293..2311    -  promoter       T7 promoter: promoter for bacteriophage T7 RNA polymerase
   2313..2465    +  CDS            lacZα (fragment): LacZα fragment of β-galactosidase; lacZ fragment
   2471..2570    -  misc_feature   bom (fragment): basis of mobility region from pBR322
   2672..1       -  CDS            rop (fragment) (across the origin): Rop protein, which maintains plasmids at low copy number; rop
