[The description below was written by a language model from this plasmid's Addgene catalogue record and pLannotate feature annotations shown in this document.]
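Description:
pAM759 is a small (about 2.7 kb) pUC19-derived entry plasmid from the GreenGate 2.0 toolkit, a backwards-compatible extension of the GreenGate Golden Gate-style system for assembling complex transcriptional units and stacking them. It is catalogued as a Level 0 vector for the "C5" module position, defined by a 5′ AGCC and a 3′ TCAG overhang. These four-base overhangs determine where the module ligates relative to its neighbours during ordered multi-part assembly. The recorded insert is only a synthetic 20-nucleotide dummy sequence, so the plasmid carries no functional gene or regulatory payload. It appears to serve as a placeholder or empty entry module for that position, either to be replaced by a part of interest or to fill the slot, though the record does not say which. The cloning sites used are also not recorded.

The plasmid is maintained in E. coli through the high-copy ColE1/pUC origin and selected with ampicillin through the bla β-lactamase gene under its own promoter. The remaining annotations are typical pUC-family backbone content: a CAP binding site, lac promoter and lac operator, and a lacZα fragment, along with short remnants of lacI, bom and rop that are not expected to be functional. An SP6 promoter and an opposing T7 promoter flank a short unannotated interval of roughly 60 bp. This is the likely location of the dummy module and its assembly overhangs, although the feature table does not annotate the insert or any type IIS recognition sites directly. The flanking phage promoters also provide convenient standard priming sites for verifying sequences cloned into this position.
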