Addgene plasmid #207898: pAM759
Purpose: Level 0 for C5 module (5' AGCC-3' TCAG)
Depositing lab: Alexis Maizel. Depositing organization: Universitaet Heidelberg. Publication: GreenGate 2.0: Backwards compatible addons for assembly of complex transcriptional units and their stacking with GreenGate. Piepers M, Erbstein K, Reyes-Hernandez J, Song C, Tessi T, Petrasiunaite V, Faerber N, Distel K, Maizel A. PLoS One. 2023 Sep 8;18(9):e0290097. doi: 10.1371/journal.pone.0290097. eCollection 2023. PubMed 37682951.
Backbone
  Vector backbone: pUC19
  Vector type: Synthetic Biology
Growth in bacteria
  Bacterial resistance: Ampicillin, 100 μg/mL
  Growth temperature: 37°C
  Growth strain: DH5alpha
  Copy number: High Copy
Gene/Insert
  Gene/Insert name: dummy 20nt sequence
  Species: Synthetic
  Cloning method: Restriction Enzyme; 5′ cloning site Unknown (unknown if destroyed)
Terms and licenses: Academic/Nonprofit Terms; Industry Terms: Not Available to Industry
How to cite: pAM759 was a gift from Alexis Maizel (Addgene plasmid # 207898 ; http://n2t.net/addgene:207898 ; RRID:Addgene_207898)
